>Addgene plasmid #232093 | pCas9-EcRT-GAL-HIS3 | addgene full sequence | sequence record 462313 | Addgene NGS Result
AGCAACTCGGTCGCCGCATACACTATTCTCAGAATGACTTGGTTGAGTACTCACCAGTCACAGAAAAGCA
TCTTACGGATGGCATGACAGTAAGAGAATTATGCAGTGCTGCCATAACCATGAGTGATAACACTGCGGCC
AACTTACTTCTGACAACGATCGGAGGACCGAAGGAGCTAACCGCTTTTTTGCACAACATGGGGGATCATG
TAACTCGCCTTGATCGTTGGGAACCGGAGCTGAATGAAGCCATACCAAACGACGAGCGTGACACCACGAT
GCCTGTAGCAATGGCAACAACGTTGCGCAAACTATTAACTGGCGAACTACTTACTCTAGCTTCCCGGCAA
CAATTAATAGACTGGATGGAGGCGGATAAAGTTGCAGGACCACTTCTGCGCTCGGCCCTTCCGGCTGGCT
GGTTTATTGCTGATAAATCTGGAGCCGGTGAGCGTGGGTCTCGCGGTATCATTGCAGCACTGGGGCCAGA
TGGTAAGCCCTCCCGTATCGTAGTTATCTACACGACGGGGAGTCAGGCAACTATGGATGAACGAAATAGA
CAGATCGCTGAGATAGGTGCCTCACTGATTAAGCATTGGTAACTGTCAGACCAAGTTTACTCATATATAC
TTTAGATTGATTTAAAACTTCATTTTTAATTTAAAAGGATCTAGGTGAAGATCCTTTTTGATAATCTCAT
GACCAAAATCCCTTAACGTGAGTTTTCGTTCCACTGAGCGTCAGACCCCGTAGAAAAGATCAAAGGATCT
TCTTGAGATCCTTTTTTTCTGCGCGTAATCTGCTGCTTGCAAACAAAAAAACCACCGCTACCAGCGGTGG
TTTGTTTGCCGGATCAAGAGCTACCAACTCTTTTTCCGAAGGTAACTGGCTTCAGCAGAGCGCAGATACC
AAATACTGTTCTTCTAGTGTAGCCGTAGTTAGGCCACCACTTCAAGAACTCTGTAGCACCGCCTACATAC
CTCGCTCTGCTAATCCTGTTACCAGTGGCTGCTGCCAGTGGCGATAAGTCGTGTCTTACCGGGTTGGACT
CAAGACGATAGTTACCGGATAAGGCGCAGCGGTCGGGCTGAACGGGGGGTTCGTGCACACAGCCCAGCTT
GGAGCGAACGACCTACACCGAACTGAGATACCTACAGCGTGAGCTATGAGAAAGCGCCACGCTTCCCGAA
GGGAGAAAGGCGGACAGGTATCCGGTAAGCGGCAGGGTCGGAACAGGAGAGCGCACGAGGGAGCTTCCAG
GGGGAAACGCCTGGTATCTTTATAGTCCTGTCGGGTTTCGCCACCTCTGACTTGAGCGTCGATTTTTGTG
ATGCTCGTCAGGGGGGCGGAGCCTATGGAAAAACGCCAGCAACGCGGCCTTTTTACGGTTCCTGGCCTTT
TGCTGGCCTTTTGCTCACATGTTCTTTCCTGCGTTATCCCCTGATTCTGTGGATAACCGTATTACCGCCT
TTGAGTGAGCTGATACCGCTCGCCGCAGCCGAACGACCGAGCGCAGCGAGTCAGTGAGCGAGGAAGCGGA
AGAGCGCCCAATACGCAAACCGCCTCTCCCCGCGCGTTGGCCGATTCATTAATGCAGCTGGCACGACAGG
TTTCCCGACTGGAAAGCGGGCAGTGAGCGCAACGCAATTAATGTGAGTTAGCTCACTCATTAGGCACCCC
AGGCTTTACACTTTATGCTTCCGGCTCGTATGTTGTGTGGAATTGTGAGCGGATAACAATTTCACACAGG
AAACAGCTATGACCATGATTACGCCAAGCTCGAAATTAACCCTCACTAAAGGGAACAAAAGCTGCTAGAG
CGGCCGCCAGCTGAAGCTTCGTACGCTGCAGGTCGACGGATCCCCGGGTTAATTAAGGCGCGCCAGATCT
GTTTAGCTTGCCTCGTCCCCGCCGGGTCACCCGGCCAGCGACATGGAGGCCCAGAATACCCTCCTTGACA
GTCTTGACGTGCGCAGCTCAGGGGCATGATGTGACTGTCGCCCGTACATTTAGCCCATACATCCCCATGT
ATAATCATTTGCATCCATACATTTTGATGGCCGCACGGCGCGAAGCAAAAATTACGGCTCCTCGCTGCAG
ACCTGCGAGCAGGGAAACGCTCCCCTCACAGACGCGTTGAATTGTCCCCACGCCGCGCCCCTGTAGAGAA
ATATAAAAGGTTAGGATTTGCCACTGAGGTTCTTCTTTCATATACTTCCTTTTAAAATCTTGCTAGGATA
CAGTTCTCACATCACATCCGAACATAAACAACCATGGGTAGGAGGGCTTTTGTAGAAAGAAATACGAACG
AAACGAAAATCAGCGTTGCCATCGCTTTGGACAAAGCTCCCTTACCTGAAGAGTCGAATTTTATTGATGA
ACTTATAACTTCCAAGCATGCAAACCAAAAGGGAGAACAAGTAATCCAAGTAGACACGGGAATTGGATTC
CTGGATCACATGTATCATGCACTGGCTAAACATGCAGGCTGGAGCTTACGACTTTACTCAAGAGGTGATT
TAATCATCGATGATCATCACACTGCAGAAGATACTGCTATTGCACTTGGTATTGCATTCAAGCAGGCTAT
GGGTAACTTTGCCGGCGTTAAAAGATTTGGACATGCTTATTGTCCACTTGACGAAGCCCTTTCTAGAAGC
GTAGTTGACTTGTCGGGACGGCCCTATGCTGTTATCGATTTGGGATTAAAGCGTGAAAAGGTTGGGGAAT
TGTCCTGTGAAATGATCCCTCACTTACTATATTCCTTTTCGGTAGCAGCTGGAATTACTTTGCATGTTAC
CTGCTTATATGGTAGTAATGACCATCATCGTGCTGAAAGCGCTTTTAAATCTCTGGCTGTTGCCATGCGC
GCGGCTACTAGTCTTACTGGAAGTTCTGAAGTCCCAAGCACGAAGGGAGTGTTGTAAAGAGTACTGACAA
TAAAAAGATTCTTGTTTTCAAGAACTTGTCATTTGTATAGTTTTTTTATATTGTAGTTGTTCTATTTTAA
TCAAATGTTAGCGTGATTTATATTTTTTTTCGCCTCGACATCATCTGCCCAGATGCGAAGTTAAGTGCGC
AGAAAGTAATATCATGCGTCAATCGTATGTGAATGCTGGTCGCTATACTGCTGTCGATTCGATACTAACG
CCGCCATCCAGTTTCGGTGGAGCTCCAATTCGCCCTATAGTGAGTCGTATTACAATTCACTGGCCGTCGT
TTTACAACGTCGTGACTGGGAAAACCCTGGCGTTACCCAACTTAATCGCCTTGCAGCACATCCCCCTTTC
GCCAGCTGGCGTAATAGCGAAGAGGCCCGCACCGATCGCCCTTCCCAACAGTTGCGCAGCCTGAATGGCG
AATGG
[124 nt withheld, positions 3366-3489]
C
[91 nt withheld, positions 3491-3581]
A
[49 nt withheld, positions 3583-3631]
CCTTTGACGTTGGAGTCCACGTTCTTT
[37 nt withheld, positions 3659-3695]
ACCCTATCTCGGTCTATTCTTTTGATTTATAAGGGATTTTGCCGATTTCGGCCTATTGGTTAAAAAATGA
GCTGATTTAACAAAAATTTAACGCGAATTTTAACAAAATATTAACGCTTACAATTTCCTGATGCGGTATT
TTCTCCTTACGCATCTGTGCGGTATTTCACACCGCATAGGGTAATAACTGATATAATTAAATTGAAGCTC
TAATTTGTGAGTTTAGTATACATGCATGCGAATTGCATATCTTTCCATAGATTTTCAATTTTTGATGTCT
CCATGGTGGTACAGAGAACTTGTAAACAATTCGGTCCCTACATGTGAGGAAATTCGCTGTGACACTTTTA
TCACTGAACTCCAAATTTAAAAAATAGCATAAAATTCGTTATACAGCAAATCTATGTGTTGCAATTAAGA
ACTAAAAGATATAGAGTGCATATTTTCAAGAAGGATAGTAAGCTGGCAAATCAAGTCTTAGCCTTGTTCA
ATGGGTTCTTACCGTACTTCTTTTCCAACTTAGAGATGTAGGTAATCAATCTTCTGTGGGACTTAGAATC
AACGGACAAGATGAAAGACAACCAACCTCTAACATGTTCGATTTCGGAGGATTTACCGCAGAAAATATGG
TGGATCTTGGCTCTGATTTCTTTGTACTTTTCTCTACCAATACCAACCTTTTCTTGGGAGATAACCAAAC
CGGTAACTTTTCTTTGGGATCTTGGACCAGAAATACAGGTCTTTTTGGAGTTGATGACCAAACCTTCTGA
TGGAATAATGGAGAACAAGAAGTCTCTGGCCTTAACAACTTTCTTCATAGATTGAGCAGACAAGGTCAAG
TCATCAGCGTATCTAGTGTATATCAAACCTCTAGAACCAGCATAACCTTGAATTCTGTAGTCCAACTTGG
AGCAAATCAAGTTAGCCAATTTTGGAGAAGATGGAGCACCTTGTGGCAACAAGTTCTTGTAGCAGCAAAT
CTTGGTCAAAACAGAGGAGATCAATCTGTTGTAACCCAAAGAATGGAAAACACCGAAAACCTTGTTAGCA
GTCAAAGATGGGAAGAAATCTTCCAAGTCGATGTTCAAAATGAAGTTGGCACCAATATGTGGAGTGGCAT
TGTTCAAGATGGATTGGTGCTTTTCAAAACCGATAGAAAATGGGGAGGAGGATAACTTGTCCAAGATGTT
TCTCAAAACCCAACCTTGTAAAGCCTTCAATTCTCTGGATGGTTGGTAGATAGTTCTCATTCTCTTTTCT
GGACCCTTCTTTTCAACAGTGTAGATTCTGTATCTGAAATCGGCGGTGTAGATCAATAATCTCAAGGTTT
CAACAGAAATTCTGGTAGCCTTAGACATATCGTGCAAGTTGTTCATGACTGGCAAACCCAAATTTCTCAA
TCTGAAGGTGTTCAAGTATTCAGCGGACTTGACCTTTCTTTTCTTCTTTGGTGGCATTTATATTGAATTT
TCAAAAATTCTTACTTTTTTTTTGGATGGACGCAAAGAAGTTTAATAATCATATTACATGGCATTACCAC
CATATACATATCCATATCTAATCTTACTTATATGTTGTGGAAATGTAAAGAGCCCCATTATCTTAGCCTA
AAAAAACCTTCTCTTTGGAACTTTCAGTAATACGCTTAACTGCTCATTGCTATATTGAAGTACGGATTAG
AAGCCGCCGAGCGGGCGACAGCCCTCCGACGGAAGACTCTCCTCCGTGCGTCCTCGTCTTCACCGGTCGC
GTTCCTGAAACGCAGATGTGCCTCGCGCCGCACTGCTCCGAACAATAAAGATTCTACAATACTAGCTTTT
ATGGTTATGAAGAGGAAAAATTGGCAGTAACCTGGCCCCACAAACCTTCAAATTAACGAATCAAATTAAC
AACCATAGGATGATAATGCGATTAGTTTTTTAGCCTTATTTCTGGGGTAATTAATCAGCGAAGCGATGAT
TTTTGATCTATTAACAGATATATAAATGGAAAAGCTGCATAACCACTTTAACTAATACTTTCAACATTTT
CAGTTTGTATTACTTCTTATTCAAATGTCATAAAAGTATCAACAAAAAATTGTTAATATACCTCTATACT
TTAACGTCAAGGAGAAAAAACAACTAGTGGATCCCCCGGGAAAAAAATGGACAAGAAGTACTCCATTGGG
CTCGATATCGGCACAAACAGCGTCGGTTGGGCCGTCATTACGGACGAGTACAAGGTGCCGAGCAAAAAAT
TCAAAGTTCTGGGCAATACCGATCGCCACAGCATAAAGAAGAACCTCATTGGCGCCCTCCTGTTCGACTC
CGGGGAGACGGCCGAAGCCACGCGGCTCAAAAGAACAGCACGGCGCAGATATACCCGCAGAAAGAATCGG
ATCTGCTACCTGCAGGAGATCTTTAGTAATGAGATGGCTAAGGTGGATGACTCTTTCTTCCATAGGCTGG
AGGAGTCCTTTTTGGTGGAGGAGGATAAAAAGCACGAGCGCCACCCAATCTTTGGCAATATCGTGGACGA
GGTGGCGTACCATGAAAAGTACCCAACCATATATCATCTGAGGAAGAAGCTTGTAGACAGTACTGATAAG
GCTGACTTGCGGTTGATCTATCTCGCGCTGGCGCATATGATCAAATTTCGGGGACACTTCCTCATCGAGG
GGGACCTGAACCCAGACAACAGCGATGTCGACAAACTCTTTATCCAACTGGTTCAGACTTACAATCAGCT
TTTCGAAGAGAACCCGATCAACGCATCCGGAGTTGACGCCAAAGCAATCCTGAGCGCTAGGCTGTCCAAA
TCCCGGCGGCTCGAAAACCTCATCGCACAGCTCCCTGGGGAGAAGAAGAACGGCCTGTTTGGTAATCTTA
TCGCCCTGTCACTCGGGCTGACCCCCAACTTTAAATCTAACTTCGACCTGGCCGAAGATGCCAAGCTTCA
ACTGAGCAAAGACACCTACGATGATGATCTCGACAATCTGCTGGCCCAGATCGGCGACCAGTACGCAGAC
CTTTTTTTGGCGGCAAAGAACCTGTCAGACGCCATTCTGCTGAGTGATATTCTGCGAGTGAACACGGAGA
TCACCAAAGCTCCGCTGAGCGCTAGTATGATCAAGCGCTATGATGAGCACCACCAAGACTTGACTTTGCT
GAAGGCCCTTGTCAGACAGCAACTGCCTGAGAAGTACAAGGAAATTTTCTTCGATCAGTCTAAAAATGGC
TACGCCGGATACATTGACGGCGGAGCAAGCCAGGAGGAATTTTACAAATTTATTAAGCCCATCTTGGAAA
AAATGGACGGCACCGAGGAGCTGCTGGTAAAGCTTAACAGAGAAGATCTGTTGCGCAAACAGCGCACTTT
CGACAATGGAAGCATCCCCCACCAGATTCACCTGGGCGAACTGCACGCTATCCTCAGGCGGCAAGAGGAT
TTCTACCCCTTTTTGAAAGATAACAGGGAAAAGATTGAGAAAATCCTCACATTTCGGATACCCTACTATG
TAGGCCCCCTCGCCCGGGGAAATTCCAGATTCGCGTGGATGACTCGCAAATCAGAAGAGACCATCACTCC
CTGGAACTTCGAGGAAGTCGTGGATAAGGGGGCCTCTGCCCAGTCCTTCATCGAAAGGATGACTAACTTT
GATAAAAATCTGCCTAACGAAAAGGTGCTTCCTAAACACTCTCTGCTGTACGAGTACTTCACAGTTTATA
ACGAGCTCACCAAGGTCAAATACGTCACAGAAGGGATGAGAAAGCCAGCATTCCTGTCTGGAGAGCAGAA
GAAAGCTATCGTGGACCTCCTCTTCAAGACGAACCGGAAAGTTACCGTGAAACAGCTCAAAGAAGACTAT
TTCAAAAAGATTGAATGTTTCGACTCTGTTGAAATCAGCGGAGTGGAGGATCGCTTCAACGCATCCCTGG
GAACGTATCACGATCTCCTGAAAATCATTAAAGACAAGGACTTCCTGGACAATGAGGAGAACGAGGACAT
TCTTGAGGACATTGTCCTCACCCTTACGTTGTTTGAAGATAGGGAGATGATTGAAGAACGCTTGAAAACT
TACGCTCATCTCTTCGACGACAAAGTCATGAAACAGCTCAAGAGGCGCCGATATACAGGATGGGGGCGGC
TGTCAAGAAAACTGATCAATGGGATCCGAGACAAGCAGAGTGGAAAGACAATCCTGGATTTTCTTAAGTC
CGATGGATTTGCCAACCGGAACTTCATGCAGTTGATCCATGATGACTCTCTCACCTTTAAGGAGGACATC
CAGAAAGCACAAGTTTCTGGCCAGGGGGACAGTCTTCACGAGCACATCGCTAATCTTGCAGGTAGCCCAG
CTATCAAAAAGGGAATACTGCAGACCGTTAAGGTCGTGGATGAACTCGTCAAAGTAATGGGAAGGCATAA
GCCCGAGAATATCGTTATCGAGATGGCCCGAGAGAACCAAACTACCCAGAAGGGACAGAAGAACAGTAGG
GAAAGGATGAAGAGGATTGAAGAGGGTATAAAAGAACTGGGGTCCCAAATCCTTAAGGAACACCCAGTTG
AAAACACCCAGCTTCAGAATGAGAAGCTCTACCTGTACTACCTGCAGAACGGCAGGGACATGTACGTGGA
TCAGGAACTGGACATCAATCGGCTCTCCGACTACGACGTGGATCATATCGTGCCCCAGTCTTTTCTCAAA
GATGATTCTATTGATAATAAAGTGTTGACAAGATCCGATAAAAATAGAGGGAAGAGTGATAACGTCCCCT
CAGAAGAAGTTGTCAAGAAAATGAAAAATTATTGGCGGCAGCTGCTGAACGCCAAACTGATCACACAACG
GAAGTTCGATAATCTGACTAAGGCTGAACGAGGTGGCCTGTCTGAGTTGGATAAAGCCGGCTTCATCAAA
AGGCAGCTTGTTGAGACACGCCAGATCACCAAGCACGTGGCCCAAATTCTCGATTCACGCATGAACACCA
AGTACGATGAAAATGACAAACTGATTCGAGAGGTGAAAGTTATTACTCTGAAGTCTAAGCTGGTCTCAGA
TTTCAGAAAGGACTTTCAGTTTTATAAGGTGAGAGAGATCAACAATTACCACCATGCGCATGATGCCTAC
CTGAATGCAGTGGTAGGCACTGCACTTATCAAAAAATATCCCAAGCTTGAATCTGAATTTGTTTACGGAG
ACTATAAAGTGTACGATGTTAGGAAAATGATCGCAAAGTCTGAGCAGGAAATAGGCAAGGCCACCGCTAA
GTACTTCTTTTACAGCAATATTATGAATTTTTTCAAGACCGAGATTACACTGGCCAATGGAGAGATTCGG
AAGCGACCACTTATCGAAACAAACGGAGAAACAGGAGAAATCGTGTGGGACAAGGGTAGGGATTTCGCGA
CAGTCCGGAAGGTCCTGTCCATGCCGCAGGTGAACATCGTTAAAAAGACCGAAGTACAGACCGGAGGCTT
CTCCAAGGAAAGTATCCTCCCGAAAAGGAACAGCGACAAGCTGATCGCACGCAAAAAAGATTGGGACCCC
AAGAAATACGGCGGATTCGATTCTCCTACAGTCGCTTACAGTGTACTGGTTGTGGCCAAAGTGGAGAAAG
GGAAGTCTAAAAAACTCAAAAGCGTCAAGGAACTGCTGGGCATCACAATCATGGAGCGATCAAGCTTCGA
AAAAAACCCCATCGACTTTCTCGAGGCGAAAGGATATAAAGAGGTCAAAAAAGACCTCATCATTAAGCTT
CCCAAGTACTCTCTCTTTGAGCTTGAAAACGGCCGGAAACGAATGCTCGCTAGTGCGGGCGAGCTGCAGA
AAGGTAACGAGCTGGCACTGCCCTCTAAATACGTTAATTTCTTGTATCTGGCCAGCCACTATGAAAAGCT
CAAAGGGTCTCCCGAAGATAATGAGCAGAAGCAGCTGTTCGTGGAACAACACAAACACTACCTTGATGAG
ATCATCGAGCAAATAAGCGAATTCTCCAAAAGAGTGATCCTCGCCGACGCTAACCTCGATAAGGTGCTTT
CTGCTTACAATAAGCACAGGGATAAGCCCATCAGGGAGCAGGCAGAAAACATTATCCACTTGTTTACTCT
GACCAACTTGGGCGCGCCTGCAGCCTTCAAGTACTTCGACACCACCATAGACAGAAAGCGGTACACCTCT
ACAAAGGAGGTCCTGGACGCCACACTGATTCATCAGTCAATTACGGGGCTCTATGAAACAAGAATCGACC
TCTCTCAGCTCGGTGGAGACAGCAGGGCTGACCCCAAGAAGAAGAGGAAGGTGTGATCTCTTCTCGAGTC
ATGTAATTAGTTATGTCACGCTTACATTCACGCCCTCCCCCCACATCCGCTCTAACCGAAAAGGAAGGAG
TTAGACAACCTGAAGTCTAGGTCCCTATTTATTTTTTTATAGTTATGTTAGTATTAAGAACGTTATTTAT
ATTTCAAATTTTTCTTTTTTTTCTGTACAGACGCGTGTACGCATGTAACATTATACTGAAAACCTTGCTT
GAGAAGGTTTTGGGACGCTCGAAGGCTTTAATTTCATCCGGGAGCTGCATGTGTCAGAGGTTTTCACCGT
CATCACCGAAACGCGCGAGACGAAAGGGCCTCGTGATACGCCTATTTTTATAGGTTAATGTCATGATAAT
AATGGTTTCTTAGACGGATCGCTTGCCTGTAACTTACACGCGCCTCGTATCTTTTAATGATGGAATAATT
TGGGAATTTACTCTGTGTTTATTTATTTTTATGTTTTGTATTTGGATTTTAGAAAGTAAATAAAGAAGGT
AGAAGAGTTACGGAATGAAGAAAAAAAAATAAACAAAGGTTTAAAAAATTTCAACAAAAAGCGTACTTTA
CATATATATTTATTAGACAAGAAAAGCAGATTAAATAGATATACATTCGATTAACGATAAGTAAAATGTA
AAATCACAGGATTTTCGTGTGTGGTCTTCTACACAGACAAGATGAAACAATTCGGCATTAATACCTGAGA
GCAGGAAGAGCAAGATAAAAGGTAGTATTTGTTGGCGATCCCCCTAGAGTCTTTTACATCTTCGGAAAAC
AAAAACTATTTTTTCTTTAATTTCTTTTTTTACTTTCTATTTTTAATTTATATATTTATATTAAAAAATT
TAAATTATAATTATTTTTATAGCACGTGATGAAAAGGACCCAGGTGGCACTTTTCGGGGAAATGTGCGCG
GAACCCCTATTTGTTTATTTTTCTAAATACATTCAAATATGTATCCGCTCATGAGACAATAACCCTGATA
AATGCTTCAATAATATTGAAAAAGGAAGAGTATGAGTATTCAACATTTCCGTGTCGCCCTTATTCCCTTT
TTTGCGGCATTTTGCCTTCCTGTTTTTGCTCACCCAGAAACGCTGGTGAAAGTAAAAGATGCTGAAGATC
AGTTGGGTGCACGAGTGGGTTACATCGAACTGGATCTCAACAGCGGTAAGATCCTTGAGAGTTTTCGCCC
CGAAGAACGTTTTCCAATGATGAGCACTTTTAAAGTTCTGCTATGTGGCGCGGTATTATCCCGTATTGAC
GCCGGGCAAG
Features (pLannotate 1.2.2; 22 found; start..end, strand, type, name):
    773..1361    +  rep_origin     ori: high-copy-number ColE1/pMB1/pBR322/pUC origin of replication
   1544..1636    +  CDS            lacI (fragment): lac repressor; lacI; The lac repressor binds to the lac operator to inhibit transcription in E. coli. This inhibition can be relieved by adding lactose or isopropyl-β-D-thiogalactopyranoside (IPTG).
   1649..1670    +  protein_bind   CAP binding site: CAP binding activates transcription in the presence of cAMP. E. coli catabolite activator protein
   1685..1715    +  promoter       lac promoter: promoter for the E. coli lac operon
   1719..1741    +  protein_bind   lac operator (fragment): The lac repressor binds to the lac operator to inhibit transcription in E. coli. This inhibition can be relieved by adding lactose or isopropyl-β-D-thiogalactopyranoside (IPTG). lac repressor encoded by lacI
   1784..1802    +  promoter       T3 promoter: promoter for bacteriophage T3 RNA polymerase
   1930..2273    +  promoter       TEF promoter: Ashbya gossypii TEF promoter
   2274..2927    +  CDS            S. pombe his5: imidazoleglycerol-phosphate dehydratase, required for histidine biosynthesis; Schizosaccharomyces pombe his5; yeast auxotrophic marker; corresponds to S. cerevisiae HIS3
   2933..3130    +  terminator     TEF terminator: Ashbya gossypii TEF terminator
   3184..3202    -  promoter       T7 promoter: promoter for bacteriophage T7 RNA polymerase
   3205..3362    +  CDS            lacZα (fragment): LacZα fragment of β-galactosidase; lacZ fragment
   3366..3794    +  rep_origin     f1 ori (sequence partly withheld): f1 bacteriophage origin of replication; arrow indicates direction of (+) strand synthesis
   3822..3873    -  misc_feature   bom (fragment): basis of mobility region from pBR322
   4169..5125    -  CDS            RT86_ECOLX: Protein predicted: Swiss-Prot protein existence level 4. Participates in the synthesis of a msDNA (a branched RNA linked by a 2',5'-phosphodiester linkage to a single-stranded DNA) of unknown function. The retron transcript serves as primer and template to the reaction, and codes for the RT. From Escherichia coli.
   5164..5816    +  promoter       GAL1,10 promoter: GAL1 and GAL10 genes of S. cerevisiae; divergent inducible promoter, regulated by Gal4
   5817..5835    +  misc_feature   MCS (fragment): pBluescript multiple cloning site
   5842..9945    +  CDS            cas9: CAS9_STRP1 - Also known as csn1 From Streptococcus pyogenes serotype M1.
  10040..10229   +  terminator     CYC1 terminator: S. cerevisiae CYC1; transcription terminator for CYC1
  10259..10294   -  CDS            rop (fragment): Rop protein, which maintains plasmids at low copy number; rop
  10362..10865   -  misc_feature   CEN/ARS: S. cerevisiae CEN6 centromere fused to an autonomously replicating sequence
  10902..11006   +  promoter       AmpR promoter: bla
  11007..602     +  CDS            AmpR (across the origin): β-lactamase; bla; confers resistance to ampicillin, carbenicillin, and related antibiotics
