[The description below was written by a language model from this plasmid's Addgene catalogue record and pLannotate feature annotations shown in this document.]
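Description:
pCas9-EcRT-GAL-HIS3 is an 11.3 kb yeast–E. coli shuttle plasmid built on the pAG26 backbone for retron-assisted CRISPR-Cas9 genome editing in Saccharomyces cerevisiae. In bacteria it replicates from a high-copy ColE1/pUC-type origin and is selected with ampicillin through the bla gene. In yeast it is maintained at low, stable copy number by a CEN6/ARS element. Yeast selection uses a HIS3MX cassette, in which the Schizosaccharomyces pombe his5 gene (the functional counterpart of S. cerevisiae HIS3) is flanked by the Ashbya gossypii TEF promoter and terminator. According to the depositor, this cassette replaced the HphMX marker of the parental vector. Backbone remnants include an f1 origin, T3 and T7 promoters, lac promoter/operator and lacZα fragments, and short lacI, rop and bom fragments.

The payload is organised around the divergent, Gal4-regulated GAL1-GAL10 promoter. In one direction it drives Streptococcus pyogenes Cas9, followed by the CYC1 terminator. In the opposite direction it drives the Ec86 retron reverse transcriptase from E. coli, codon-optimised for yeast. No terminator is annotated downstream of the reverse transcriptase. Both proteins are therefore co-induced by galactose from a single regulatory region. This portion of the plasmid was derived in part from an earlier Cas9/retron plasmid.

No guide RNA or retron msr/msd transcript is annotated, so these components are presumably provided from a separate construct. In retron-mediated editing, the reverse transcriptase converts a retron transcript carrying a repair template into single-stranded donor DNA inside the cell. That donor then repairs the Cas9-induced break to install the intended edit.
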