Addgene plasmid #232093: pCas9-EcRT-GAL-HIS3
Purpose: Yeast CEN plasmid for galactose-inducible expression of spCas9 and Ec86 reverse transcriptase.
Depositing lab: Jeffrey Lewis. Depositing organization: University of Arkansas. Publication: Improved vectors for retron-mediated CRISPR-Cas9 genome editing in Saccharomyces cerevisiae. Stuecker TN, Hood SE, Molina Pineda J, Lenaduwe S, Winter J, Sadhu MJ, Lewis JA. G3 (Bethesda). 2025 Aug 4:jkaf175. doi: 10.1093/g3journal/jkaf175. PubMed 40758833.
Backbone
  Vector backbone: pAG26 (Addgene Plasmid # 35127)
  Backbone manufacturer: John McCusker
  Vector type: Yeast Expression, CRISPR
  Selectable markers: HIS3
Growth in bacteria
  Bacterial resistance: Ampicillin, 100 μg/mL
  Growth temperature: 37°C
  Growth strain: DH5alpha
  Copy number: High Copy
Gene/Insert
  Gene/Insert name: SpCas9 and Ec86 reverse transcriptase
  Species: S. pyogenes (Cas9) and E. coli (Ec86 RT)
  Mutation: Ec86 reverse transcriptase is codon optimized for yeast
  Promoter: GAL1-GAL10
  Cloning method: Ligation Independent Cloning
Resource information
  A portion of this plasmid was derived from a plasmid made by: Hunter Fraser, pZS157 (Addgene Plasmid #114454)
Terms and licenses: Academic/Nonprofit Terms; Industry Terms: Not Available to Industry
Depositor comments: SpCas9 and Ec86 RT were cloned into pAG26 using PfoI (5') and Mph1103I (3') sites (not destroyed during cloning), and HphMX marker was swapped for HIS3MX . Please visit https://doi.org/10.1101/2024.08.06.606807 for bioRxiv preprint.
How to cite: pCas9-EcRT-GAL-HIS3 was a gift from Jeffrey Lewis (Addgene plasmid # 232093 ; http://n2t.net/addgene:232093 ; RRID:Addgene_232093)
